Addgene plasmid #205537: pFH2.22_mCherry-MS2x8
Purpose: Express mCherry-MS2x8 (export tag consisting of 8 tandem repeats of MS2 stem-loop aptamer)
Depositing lab: Michael Elowitz. Depositing organization: California Institute of Technology. Publication: Engineering RNA export for measurement and manipulation of living cells. Horns F, Martinez JA, Fan C, Haque M, Linton JM, Tobin V, Santat L, Maggiolo AO, Bjorkman PJ, Lois C, Elowitz MB. Cell. 2023 Jul 10:S0092-8674(23)00689-X. doi: 10.1016/j.cell.2023.06.013. PubMed 37437570.
Backbone
  Vector backbone: pcDNA3.1
  Vector type: Mammalian Expression
  Selectable markers: mCherry
Growth in bacteria
  Bacterial resistance: Ampicillin, 100 μg/mL
  Growth temperature: 37°C
  Growth strain: NEB Stable
  Copy number: High Copy
Gene/Insert
  Gene/Insert name: mCherry
  Species: Synthetic
  Mutation: WT
  Promoter: CMV
  Cloning method: Restriction Enzyme; 5′ cloning site unknown (unknown if destroyed); 3′ cloning site unknown (unknown if destroyed)
Terms and licenses: Academic/Nonprofit Terms; Industry Terms: Not Available to Industry
How to cite: pFH2.22_mCherry-MS2x8 was a gift from Michael Elowitz (Addgene plasmid # 205537 ; http://n2t.net/addgene:205537 ; RRID:Addgene_205537)
