[The description below was written by a language model from this plasmid's Addgene catalogue record and pLannotate feature annotations shown in this document.]
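Description:
pFH2.22_mCherry-MS2x8 is a mammalian expression plasmid built on the pcDNA3.1 backbone, about 6.6 kb according to the full sequence record. It is propagated in E. coli through a high-copy ColE1/pUC-type origin with ampicillin selection from the β-lactamase gene. It also carries an f1 origin and leftover lac promoter/operator sequences typical of this backbone. An SV40 promoter-driven neomycin phosphotransferase cassette with an SV40 poly(A) signal is annotated and would in principle allow G418 selection in mammalian cells. The catalogue entry, however, lists only mCherry fluorescence as the marker. The short "5' LTR", "ble", "lacI" and "bom" hits are small fragments, most likely backbone remnants or annotation matches rather than functional elements.

The payload is a single transcription unit in which the CMV enhancer and immediate-early promoter drive a mammalian codon-optimized, wild-type mCherry coding sequence. Transcription terminates at the bovine growth hormone polyadenylation signal, and a T7 promoter lies just upstream of the reading frame. According to the stated purpose, the transcript carries an "export tag" of eight tandem MS2 stem-loop aptamers, the RNA hairpins bound by the MS2 bacteriophage coat protein. These repeats are not called in the feature table. An unannotated stretch of roughly 560 nt between the end of mCherry and the bGH signal is the plausible place for them in the 3' untranslated region, but the record does not confirm this position.

The plasmid produces a fluorescently trackable mRNA that MS2 coat protein-based machinery can recognize. The associated work concerns engineered RNA export from living cells, where the tagged mCherry transcript serves as reporter cargo.
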