Features (pLannotate 1.2.2; 20 found; start..end, strand, type, name):
     28..80      -  misc_feature   bom (fragment): basis of mobility region from pBR322
    235..614     +  enhancer       CMV enhancer: human cytomegalovirus immediate early enhancer
    615..818     +  promoter       CMV promoter: human cytomegalovirus (CMV) immediate early promoter
    814..847     +  LTR            5' LTR (truncated) (fragment): truncated 5' long terminal repeat (LTR) from HIV-1
    863..881     +  promoter       T7 promoter: promoter for bacteriophage T7 RNA polymerase
    929..1639    +  CDS            mCherry: monomeric derivative of DsRed fluorescent protein (Shaner et al., 2004) mammalian codon-optimized
   2199..2423    +  polyA_signal   bGH poly(A) signal: bovine growth hormone polyadenylation signal
   2427..2448    +  promoter       SV40 promoter (fragment): SV40 enhancer and early promoter
   2469..2897    +  rep_origin     f1 ori (sequence partly withheld): f1 bacteriophage origin of replication; arrow indicates direction of (+) strand synthesis
   2911..3240    +  promoter       SV40 promoter: SV40 enhancer and early promoter
   3307..4098    +  CDS            neo: KKA2_KLEPN - Also known as kan, nptII. Experimental evidence at protein level: Swiss-Prot protein existence level 1. Resistance to kanamycin, neomycin, paromomycin, ribostamycin, butirosin and gentamicin B. From Klebsiella pneumoniae.
   4122..4280    +  CDS            ble (fragment): BLE_KLEPN - Experimental evidence at protein level: Swiss-Prot protein existence level 1. Binding protein with a strong affinity to the bleomycin family of antibiotics. Binds to CL990; an antimitotic-antibiotic compound. From Klebsiella pneumoniae.
   4275..4396    +  polyA_signal   SV40 poly(A) signal: SV40 polyadenylation signal
   4469..4485    -  protein_bind   lac operator: The lac repressor binds to the lac operator to inhibit transcription in E. coli. This inhibition can be relieved by adding lactose or isopropyl-β-D-thiogalactopyranoside (IPTG). lac repressor encoded by lacI
   4493..4523    -  promoter       lac promoter: promoter for the E. coli lac operon
   4538..4559    -  protein_bind   CAP binding site: CAP binding activates transcription in the presence of cAMP. E. coli catabolite activator protein
   4572..4664    -  CDS            lacI (fragment): lac repressor; lacI; The lac repressor binds to the lac operator to inhibit transcription in E. coli. This inhibition can be relieved by adding lactose or isopropyl-β-D-thiogalactopyranoside (IPTG).
   4847..5435    -  rep_origin     ori: high-copy-number ColE1/pMB1/pBR322/pUC origin of replication
   5606..6466    -  CDS            AmpR: β-lactamase; bla; confers resistance to ampicillin, carbenicillin, and related antibiotics
   6467..6571    -  promoter       AmpR promoter: bla
>Addgene plasmid #205537 | pFH2.22_mCherry-MS2x8 | addgene full sequence | sequence record 408801 | Addgene NGS Result
GACGGATCGGGAGATCTCCCGATCCCCTATGGTGCACTCTCAGTACAATCTGCTCTGATGCCGCATAGTT
AAGCCAGTATCTGCTCCCTGCTTGTGTGTTGGAGGTCGCTGAGTAGTGCGCGAGCAAAATTTAAGCTACA
ACAAGGCAAGGCTTGACCGACAATTGCATGAAGAATCTGCTTAGGGTTAGGCGTTTTGCGCTGCTTCGCG
ATGTACGGGCCAGATATACGCGTTGACATTGATTATTGACTAGTTATTAATAGTAATCAATTACGGGGTC
ATTAGTTCATAGCCCATATATGGAGTTCCGCGTTACATAACTTACGGTAAATGGCCCGCCTGGCTGACCG
CCCAACGACCCCCGCCCATTGACGTCAATAATGACGTATGTTCCCATAGTAACGCCAATAGGGACTTTCC
ATTGACGTCAATGGGTGGAGTATTTACGGTAAACTGCCCACTTGGCAGTACATCAAGTGTATCATATGCC
AAGTACGCCCCCTATTGACGTCAATGACGGTAAATGGCCCGCCTGGCATTATGCCCAGTACATGACCTTA
TGGGACTTTCCTACTTGGCAGTACATCTACGTATTAGTCATCGCTATTACCATGGTGATGCGGTTTTGGC
AGTACATCAATGGGCGTGGATAGCGGTTTGACTCACGGGGATTTCCAAGTCTCCACCCCATTGACGTCAA
TGGGAGTTTGTTTTGGCACCAAAATCAACGGGACTTTCCAAAATGTCGTAACAACTCCGCCCCATTGACG
CAAATGGGCGGTAGGCGTGTACGGTGGGAGGTCTATATAAGCAGAGCTCTCTGGCTAACTAGAGAACCCA
CTGCTTACTGGCTTATCGAAATTAATACGACTCACTATAGGGAGACCCAAGCTGGCTAGCGTTTAAACTT
AAGCTTGGTACCGCCACCATGGTGAGCAAGGGCGAGGAGGATAACATGGCCATCATCAAGGAGTTCATGC
GCTTCAAGGTGCACATGGAGGGCTCCGTGAACGGCCACGAGTTCGAGATCGAGGGCGAGGGCGAGGGCCG
CCCCTACGAGGGCACCCAGACCGCCAAGCTGAAGGTGACCAAGGGTGGCCCCCTGCCCTTCGCCTGGGAC
ATCCTGTCCCCTCAGTTCATGTACGGCTCCAAGGCCTACGTGAAGCACCCCGCCGACATCCCCGACTACT
TGAAGCTGTCCTTCCCCGAGGGCTTCAAGTGGGAGCGCGTGATGAACTTCGAGGACGGCGGCGTGGTGAC
CGTGACCCAGGACTCCTCCCTGCAGGACGGCGAGTTCATCTACAAGGTGAAGCTGCGCGGCACCAACTTC
CCCTCCGACGGCCCCGTAATGCAGAAGAAGACCATGGGCTGGGAGGCCTCCTCCGAGCGGATGTACCCCG
AGGACGGCGCCCTGAAGGGCGAGATCAAGCAGAGGCTGAAGCTGAAGGACGGCGGCCACTACGACGCTGA
GGTCAAGACCACCTACAAGGCCAAGAAGCCCGTGCAGCTGCCCGGCGCCTACAACGTCAACATCAAGTTG
GACATCACCTCCCACAACGAGGACTACACCATCGTGGAACAGTACGAACGCGCCGAGGGCCGCCACTCCA
CCGGCGGCATGGACGAGCTGTACAAGTAGAAGCAGTGGTATCAACGCAGAGTTCGTCGGCAGCGTCGGCG
CGCCATTTAAATGCGGCCGCCCGAGCCCACGAGACACTCTGCGTTGATACCACTGCTTCAGAGTAGTTGA
ATGAGCCACGGATCCACGGGTGGAGGATCACCCCACCCGACACTTCACAATCAAGGGGTACAATACACAA
GGGTGGAGGAACACCCCACCCTCCAGACACATTACACAGAAATCCAATCAAACAGAAGCACCATCAGGGC
TTCTGCTACCAAATTTATCTCAAAAAACTACAACAAGGAATCACCATCAGGGATTCCCTGTGCAATATAC
GTCAAACGAGGGCCACGACGGGAGGACGATCACGCCTCCCGAATATCGGCATGTCTGGCTTTCGAATTCA
GTGCGTGGAGCATCAGCCCACGCAGCCAATCAGAGTCGAATACAAGTCGACTTTCGCGAAGAGCATCAGC
CTTCGCGCCATTCTTACACAAACCACACTCTCCCCTACAGGAACAGCATCAGCGTTCCTGCTCTAGAGGG
CCCGTTTAAACCCGCTGATCAGCCTCGACTGTGCCTTCTAGTTGCCAGCCATCTGTTGTTTGCCCCTCCC
CCGTGCCTTCCTTGACCCTGGAAGGTGCCACTCCCACTGTCCTTTCCTAATAAAATGAGGAAATTGCATC
GCATTGTCTGAGTAGGTGTCATTCTATTCTGGGGGGTGGGGTGGGGCAGGACAGCAAGGGGGAGGATTGG
GAAGACAATAGCAGGCATGCTGGGGATGCGGTGGGCTCTATGGCTTCTGAGGCGGAAAGAACCAGCTGGG
GCTCTAGGGGGTATCCCC
[124 nt withheld, positions 2469-2592]
C
[91 nt withheld, positions 2594-2684]
A
[49 nt withheld, positions 2686-2734]
CCTTTGACGTTGGAGTCCACGTTCTTT
[37 nt withheld, positions 2762-2798]
ACCCTATCTCGGTCTATTCTTTTGATTTATAAGGGATTTTGCCGATTTCGGCCTATTGGTTAAAAAATGA
GCTGATTTAACAAAAATTTAACGCGAATTAATTCTGTGGAATGTGTGTCAGTTAGGGTGTGGAAAGTCCC
CAGGCTCCCCAGCAGGCAGAAGTATGCAAAGCATGCATCTCAATTAGTCAGCAACCAGGTGTGGAAAGTC
CCCAGGCTCCCCAGCAGGCAGAAGTATGCAAAGCATGCATCTCAATTAGTCAGCAACCATAGTCCCGCCC
CTAACTCCGCCCATCCCGCCCCTAACTCCGCCCAGTTCCGCCCATTCTCCGCCCCATGGCTGACTAATTT
TTTTTATTTATGCAGAGGCCGAGGCCGCCTCTGCCTCTGAGCTATTCCAGAAGTAGTGAGGAGGCTTTTT
TGGAGGCCTAGGCTTTTGCAAAAAGCTCCCGGGAGCTTGTATATCCATTTTCGGATCTGATCAAGAGACA
GGATGAGGATCGTTTCGCATGATTGAACAAGATGGATTGCACGCAGGTTCTCCGGCCGCTTGGGTGGAGA
GGCTATTCGGCTATGACTGGGCACAACAGACAATCGGCTGCTCTGATGCCGCCGTGTTCCGGCTGTCAGC
GCAGGGGCGCCCGGTTCTTTTTGTCAAGACCGACCTGTCCGGTGCCCTGAATGAACTGCAGGACGAGGCA
GCGCGGCTATCGTGGCTGGCCACGACGGGCGTTCCTTGCGCAGCTGTGCTCGACGTTGTCACTGAAGCGG
GAAGGGACTGGCTGCTATTGGGCGAAGTGCCGGGGCAGGATCTCCTGTCATCTCACCTTGCTCCTGCCGA
GAAAGTATCCATCATGGCTGATGCAATGCGGCGGCTGCATACGCTTGATCCGGCTACCTGCCCATTCGAC
CACCAAGCGAAACATCGCATCGAGCGAGCACGTACTCGGATGGAAGCCGGTCTTGTCGATCAGGATGATC
TGGACGAAGAGCATCAGGGGCTCGCGCCAGCCGAACTGTTCGCCAGGCTCAAGGCGCGCATGCCCGACGG
CGAGGATCTCGTCGTGACCCATGGCGATGCCTGCTTGCCGAATATCATGGTGGAAAATGGCCGCTTTTCT
GGATTCATCGACTGTGGCCGGCTGGGTGTGGCGGACCGCTATCAGGACATAGCGTTGGCTACCCGTGATA
TTGCTGAAGAGCTTGGCGGCGAATGGGCTGACCGCTTCCTCGTGCTTTACGGTATCGCCGCTCCCGATTC
GCAGCGCATCGCCTTCTATCGCCTTCTTGACGAGTTCTTCTGAGCGGGACTCTGGGGTTCGAAATGACCG
ACCAAGCGACGCCCAACCTGCCATCACGAGATTTCGATTCCACCGCCGCCTTCTATGAAAGGTTGGGCTT
CGGAATCGTTTTCCGGGACGCCGGCTGGATGATCCTCCAGCGCGGGGATCTCATGCTGGAGTTCTTCGCC
CACCCCAACTTGTTTATTGCAGCTTATAATGGTTACAAATAAAGCAATAGCATCACAAATTTCACAAATA
AAGCATTTTTTTCACTGCATTCTAGTTGTGGTTTGTCCAAACTCATCAATGTATCTTATCATGTCTGTAT
ACCGTCGACCTCTAGCTAGAGCTTGGCGTAATCATGGTCATAGCTGTTTCCTGTGTGAAATTGTTATCCG
CTCACAATTCCACACAACATACGAGCCGGAAGCATAAAGTGTAAAGCCTGGGGTGCCTAATGAGTGAGCT
AACTCACATTAATTGCGTTGCGCTCACTGCCCGCTTTCCAGTCGGGAAACCTGTCGTGCCAGCTGCATTA
ATGAATCGGCCAACGCGCGGGGAGAGGCGGTTTGCGTATTGGGCGCTCTTCCGCTTCCTCGCTCACTGAC
TCGCTGCGCTCGGTCGTTCGGCTGCGGCGAGCGGTATCAGCTCACTCAAAGGCGGTAATACGGTTATCCA
CAGAATCAGGGGATAACGCAGGAAAGAACATGTGAGCAAAAGGCCAGCAAAAGGCCAGGAACCGTAAAAA
GGCCGCGTTGCTGGCGTTTTTCCATAGGCTCCGCCCCCCTGACGAGCATCACAAAAATCGACGCTCAAGT
CAGAGGTGGCGAAACCCGACAGGACTATAAAGATACCAGGCGTTTCCCCCTGGAAGCTCCCTCGTGCGCT
CTCCTGTTCCGACCCTGCCGCTTACCGGATACCTGTCCGCCTTTCTCCCTTCGGGAAGCGTGGCGCTTTC
TCATAGCTCACGCTGTAGGTATCTCAGTTCGGTGTAGGTCGTTCGCTCCAAGCTGGGCTGTGTGCACGAA
CCCCCCGTTCAGCCCGACCGCTGCGCCTTATCCGGTAACTATCGTCTTGAGTCCAACCCGGTAAGACACG
ACTTATCGCCACTGGCAGCAGCCACTGGTAACAGGATTAGCAGAGCGAGGTATGTAGGCGGTGCTACAGA
GTTCTTGAAGTGGTGGCCTAACTACGGCTACACTAGAAGAACAGTATTTGGTATCTGCGCTCTGCTGAAG
CCAGTTACCTTCGGAAAAAGAGTTGGTAGCTCTTGATCCGGCAAACAAACCACCGCTGGTAGCGGTGGTT
TTTTTGTTTGCAAGCAGCAGATTACGCGCAGAAAAAAAGGATCTCAAGAAGATCCTTTGATCTTTTCTAC
GGGGTCTGACGCTCAGTGGAACGAAAACTCACGTTAAGGGATTTTGGTCATGAGATTATCAAAAAGGATC
TTCACCTAGATCCTTTTAAATTAAAAATGAAGTTTTAAATCAATCTAAAGTATATATGAGTAAACTTGGT
CTGACAGTTACCAATGCTTAATCAGTGAGGCACCTATCTCAGCGATCTGTCTATTTCGTTCATCCATAGT
TGCCTGACTCCCCGTCGTGTAGATAACTACGATACGGGAGGGCTTACCATCTGGCCCCAGTGCTGCAATG
ATACCGCGAGACCCACGCTCACCGGCTCCAGATTTATCAGCAATAAACCAGCCAGCCGGAAGGGCCGAGC
GCAGAAGTGGTCCTGCAACTTTATCCGCCTCCATCCAGTCTATTAATTGTTGCCGGGAAGCTAGAGTAAG
TAGTTCGCCAGTTAATAGTTTGCGCAACGTTGTTGCCATTGCTACAGGCATCGTGGTGTCACGCTCGTCG
TTTGGTATGGCTTCATTCAGCTCCGGTTCCCAACGATCAAGGCGAGTTACATGATCCCCCATGTTGTGCA
AAAAAGCGGTTAGCTCCTTCGGTCCTCCGATCGTTGTCAGAAGTAAGTTGGCCGCAGTGTTATCACTCAT
GGTTATGGCAGCACTGCATAATTCTCTTACTGTCATGCCATCCGTAAGATGCTTTTCTGTGACTGGTGAG
TACTCAACCAAGTCATTCTGAGAATAGTGTATGCGGCGACCGAGTTGCTCTTGCCCGGCGTCAATACGGG
ATAATACCGCGCCACATAGCAGAACTTTAAAAGTGCTCATCATTGGAAAACGTTCTTCGGGGCGAAAACT
CTCAAGGATCTTACCGCTGTTGAGATCCAGTTCGATGTAACCCACTCGTGCACCCAACTGATCTTCAGCA
TCTTTTACTTTCACCAGCGTTTCTGGGTGAGCAAAAACAGGAAGGCAAAATGCCGCAAAAAAGGGAATAA
GGGCGACACGGAAATGTTGAATACTCATACTCTTCCTTTTTCAATATTATTGAAGCATTTATCAGGGTTA
TTGTCTCATGAGCGGATACATATTTGAATGTATTTAGAAAAATAAACAAATAGGGGTTCCGCGCACATTT
CCCCGAAAAGTGCCACCTGACGTC
